>Addgene plasmid #61063 | pSIN4-EF1a-GATA2-IRES-Puro | depositor full sequence | sequence record 114113 | pSIN4-EF1a-GATA2-IRES-Puro sequence 9011 bps
CGGACCGCCACTGCCAATTACCTGTGGTTTCATTTACTCTAAACCTGTGATTCCTCTGAATTATTTTCAT
TTTAAAGAAATTGTATTTGTTAAATATGTACTACAAACTTAGTAGTTGGAAGGGCTAATTCACTCCCAAA
GAAGACAAGATATCCTTGATCTGTGGATCTACCACACACAAGGCTACTTCCCTGATTAGCAGAACTACAC
ACCAGGGCCAGGGGTCAGATATCCACTGACCTTTGGATGGTGCTACAAGCTAGTACCAGTTGAGCCAGAT
AAGGTAGAAGAGGCCAATAAAGGAGAGAACACCAGCTTGTTACACCCTGTGAGCCTGCATGGGATGGATG
ACCCGGAGAGAGAAGTGTTAGAGTGGAGGTTTGACAGCCGCCTAGCATTTCATCACGTGGCCCGAGAGCT
GCATCCGGAGTACTTCAAGAACTGCTGATATCGAGCTTGCTACAAGGGACTTTCCGCTGGGGACTTTCCA
GGGAGGCGTGGCCTGGGCGGGACTGGGGAGTGGCGAGCCCTCAGATCCTGCATATAAGCAGCTGCTTTTT
GCCTGTACTGGGTCTCTCTGGTTAGACCAGATCTGAGCCTGGGAGCTCTCTGGCTAACTAGGGAACCCAC
TGCTTAAGCCTCAATAAAGCTTGCCTTGAGTGCTTCAAGTAGTGTGTGCCCGTCTGTTGTGTGACTCTGG
TAACTAGAGATCCCTCAGACCCTTTTAGTCAGTGTGGAAAATCTCTAGCAGTGGCGCCCGAACAGGGACT
TGAAAGCGAAAGGGAAACCAGAGGAGCTCTCTCGACGCAGGACTCGGCTTGCTGAAGCGCGCACGGCAAG
AGGCGAGGGGCGGCGACTGGTGAGTACGCCAAAAATTTTGACTAGCGGAGGCTAGAAGGAGAGAGATGGG
TGCGAGAGCGTCAGTATTAAGCGGGGGAGAATTAGATCGCGATGGGAAAAAATTCGGTTAAGGCCAGGGG
GAAAGAAAAAATATAAATTAAAACATATAGTATGGGCAAGCAGGGAGCTAGAACGATTCGCAGTTAATCC
TGGCCTGTTAGAAACATCAGAAGGCTGTAGACAAATACTGGGACAGCTACAACCATCCCTTCAGACAGGA
TCAGAAGAACTTAGATCATTATATAATACAGTAGCAACCCTCTATTGTGTGCATCAAAGGATAGAGATAA
AAGACACCAAGGAAGCTTTAGACAAGATAGAGGAAGAGCAAAACAAAAGTAAGACCACCGCACAGCAAGC
GGCCGCTGATCTTCAGACCTGGAGGAGGAGATATGAGGGACAATTGGAGAAGTGAATTATATAAATATAA
AGTAGTAAAAATTGAACCATTAGGAGTAGCACCCACCAAGGCAAAGAGAAGAGTGGTGCAGAGAGAAAAA
AGAGCAGTGGGAATAGGAGCTTTGTTCCTTGGGTTCTTGGGAGCAGCAGGAAGCACTATGGGCGCAGCGT
CAATGACGCTGACGGTACAGGCCAGACAATTATTGTCTGGTATAGTGCAGCAGCAGAACAATTTGCTGAG
GGCTATTGAGGCGCAACAGCATCTGTTGCAACTCACAGTCTGGGGCATCAAGCAGCTCCAGGCAAGAATC
CTGGCTGTGGAAAGATACCTAAAGGATCAACAGCTCCTGGGGATTTGGGGTTGCTCTGGAAAACTCATTT
GCACCACTGCTGTGCCTTGGAATGCTAGTTGGAGTAATAAATCTCTGGAACAGATTTGGAATCACACGAC
CTGGATGGAGTGGGACAGAGAAATTAACAATTACACAAGCTTAATACACTCCTTAATTGAAGAATCGCAA
AACCAGCAAGAAAAGAATGAACAAGAATTATTGGAATTAGATAAATGGGCAAGTTTGTGGAATTGGTTTA
ACATAACAAATTGGCTGTGGTATATAAAATTATTCATAATGATAGTAGGAGGCTTGGTAGGTTTAAGAAT
AGTTTTTGCTGTACTTTCTATAGTGAATAGAGTTAGGCAGGGATATTCACCATTATCGTTTCAGACCCAC
CTCCCAACCCCGAGGGGACCCGACAGGCCCGAAGGAATAGAAGAAGAAGGTGGAGAGAGAGACAGAGACA
GATCCATTCGATTAGTGAACGGATCTCGACGGTATCGCCACAAATGGCAGTATTCATCCACAATTTTAAA
AGAAAGGGGGGGATTGGGGGGTACAGTGCAGGGGAAAGAATAGTAGACATAATAGCAACAGACATACAAA
CTAAAGAATTACAAAAACAAATTACAAAAATTCAAAATTTTCGGGTTTATTACAGGGACAGCAGAGATCC
ACTTTGGATCGATAAGCTTTGCAAAGATGGATAAAGTTTTAAACAGAGAGGAATCTTTGCAGCTAATGGA
CCTTCTAGGTCTTGAAAGGAGTGGGAATTGGCTCCGGTGCCCGTCAGTGGGCAGAGCGCACATCGCCCAC
AGTCCCCGAGAAGTTGGGGGGAGGGGTCGGCAATTGAACCGGTGCCTAGAGAAGGTGGCGCGGGGTAAAC
TGGGAAAGTGATGTCGTGTACTGGCTCCGCCTTTTTCCCGAGGGTGGGGGAGAACCGTATATAAGTGCAG
TAGTCGCCGTGAACGTTCTTTTTCGCAACGGGTTTGCCGCCAGAACACAGGTAAGTGCCGTGTGTGGTTC
CCGCGGGCCTGGCCTCTTTACGGGTTATGGCCCTTGCGTGCCTTGAATTACTTCCACCTGGCTGCAGTAC
GTGATTCTTGATCCCGAGCTTCGGGTTGGAAGTGGGTGGGAGAGTTCGAGGCCTTGCGCTTAAGGAGCCC
CTTCGCCTCGTGCTTGAGTTGAGGCCTGGCCTGGGCGCTGGGGCCGCCGCGTGCGAATCTGGTGGCACCT
TCGCGCCTGTCTCGCTGCTTTCGATAAGTCTCTAGCCATTTAAAATTTTTGATGACCTGCTGCGACGCTT
TTTTTCTGGCAAGATAGTCTTGTAAATGCGGGCCAAGATCTGCACACTGGTATTTCGGTTTTTGGGGCCG
CGGGCGGCGACGGGGCCCGTGCGTCCCAGCGCACATGTTCGGCGAGGCGGGGCCTGCGAGCGCGGCCACC
GAGAATCGGACGGGGGTAGTCTCAAGCTGGCCGGCCTGCTCTGGTGCCTGGCCTCGCGCCGCCGTGTATC
GCCCCGCCCTGGGCGGCAAGGCTGGCCCGGTCGGCACCAGTTGCGTGAGCGGAAAGATGGCCGCTTCCCG
GCCCTGCTGCAGGGAGCTCAAAATGGAGGACGCGGCGCTCGGGAGAGCGGGCGGGTGAGTCACCCACACA
AAGGAAAAGGGCCTTTCCGTCCTCAGCCGTCGCTTCATGTGACTCCACGGAGTACCGGGCGCCGTCCAGG
CACCTCGATTAGTTCTCGAGCTTTTGGAGTACGTCGTCTTTAGGTTGGGGGGAGGGGTTTTATGCGATGG
AGTTTCCCCACACTGAGTGGGTGGAGACTGAAGTTAGGCCAGCTTGGCACTTGATGTAATTCTCCTTGGA
ATTTGCCCTTTTTGAGTTTGGATCTTGGTTCATTCTCAAGCCTCAGACAGTGGTTCAAAGTTTTTTTCTT
CCATTTCAGGTGTCGTGAGGGAATTCGCCACCATGTACCCATACGATGTTCCAGATTACGCTGAGGTGGC
GCCGGAGCAGCCGCGCTGGATGGCGCACCCGGCCGTGCTGAATGCGCAGCACCCCGACTCACACCACCCG
GGCCTGGCGCACAACTACATGGAACCCGCGCAGCTGCTGCCTCCAGACGAGGTGGACGTCTTCTTCAATC
ACCTCGACTCGCAGGGCAACCCCTACTATGCCAACCCCGCTCACGCGCGGGCGCGCGTCTCCTACAGCCC
CGCGCACGCCCGCCTGACCGGAGGCCAGATGTGCCGCCCACACTTGTTGCACAGCCCGGGTTTGCCCTGG
CTGGACGGGGGCAAAGCAGCCCTCTCTGCCGCTGCGGCCCACCACCACAACCCCTGGACCGTGAGCCCCT
TCTCCAAGACGCCACTGCACCCCTCAGCTGCTGGAGGCCCTGGAGGCCCACTCTCTGTGTACCCAGGGGC
TGGGGGTGGGAGCGGGGGAGGCAGCGGGAGCTCAGTGGCCTCCCTCACCCCTACAGCAGCCCACTCTGGC
TCCCACCTTTTCGGCTTCCCACCCACGCCACCCAAAGAAGTGTCTCCTGACCCTAGCACCACGGGGGCTG
CGTCTCCAGCCTCATCTTCCGCGGGGGGTAGTGCAGCCCGAGGAGAGGACAAGGACGGCGTCAAGTACCA
GGTGTCACTGACGGAGAGCATGAAGATGGAAAGTGGCAGTCCCCTGCGCCCAGGCCTAGCTACTATGGGC
ACCCAGCCTGCTACACACCACCCCATCCCCACCTACCCCTCCTATGTGCCGGCGGCTGCCCACGACTACA
GCAGCGGACTCTTCCACCCCGGAGGCTTCCTGGGGGGACCGGCCTCCAGCTTCACCCCTAAGCAGCGCAG
CAAGGCTCGTTCCTGTTCAGAAGGCCGGGAGTGTGTCAACTGTGGGGCCACAGCCACCCCTCTCTGGCGG
CGGGACGGCACCGGCCACTACCTGTGCAATGCCTGTGGCCTCTACCACAAGATGAATGGGCAGAACCGAC
CACTCATCAAGCCCAAGCGAAGACTGTCGGCCGCCAGAAGAGCCGGCACCTGTTGTGCAAATTGTCAGAC
GACAACCACCACCTTATGGCGCCGAAACGCCAACGGGGACCCTGTCTGCAACGCCTGTGGCCTCTACTAC
AAGCTGCACAATGTTAACAGGCCACTGACCATGAAGAAGGAAGGGATCCAGACTCGGAACCGGAAGATGT
CCAACAAGTCCAAGAAGAGCAAGAAAGGGGCGGAGTGCTTCGAGGAGCTGTCAAAGTGCATGCAGGAGAA
GTCATCCCCCTTCAGTGCAGCTGCCCTGGCTGGACACATGGCACCTGTGGGCCACCTCCCGCCCTTCAGC
CACTCCGGACACATCCTGCCCACTCCGACGCCCATCCACCCCTCCTCCAGCCTCTCCTTCGGCCACCCCC
ACCCGTCCAGCATGGTGACCGCCATGGGCTAGACGCGTCGGAAACTAGTTCGAAGGATCCGCATGCATCT
AGGGCGGCCAATTCCGCCCCTCTCCCTCCCCCCCCCCTAACGTTACTGGCCGAAGCCGCTTGGAATAAGG
CCGGTGTGCGTTTGTCTATATGTGATTTTCCACCATATTGCCGTCTTTTGGCAATGTGAGGGCCCGGAAA
CCTGGCCCTGTCTTCTTGACGAGCATTCCTAGGGGTCTTTCCCCTCTCGCCAAAGGAATGCAAGGTCTGT
TGAATGTCGTGAAGGAAGCAGTTCCTCTGGAAGCTTCTTGAAGACAAACAACGTCTGTAGCGACCCTTTG
CAGGCAGCGGAACCCCCCACCTGGCGACAGGTGCCTCTGCGGCCAAAAGCCACGTGTATAAGATACACCT
GCAAAGGCGGCACAACCCCAGTGCCACGTTGTGAGTTGGATAGTTGTGGAAAGAGTCAAATGGCTCTCCT
CAAGCGTATTCAACAAGGGGCTGAAGGATGCCCAGAAGGTACCCCATTGTATGGGATCTGATCTGGGGCC
TCGGTGCACATGCTTTACATGTGTTTAGTCGAGGTTAAAAAAACGTCTAGGCCCCCCGAACCACGGGGAC
GTGGTTTTCCTTTGAAAAACACGATGATAAGCTTGCCACAACCCACAAGGAGACGACCTTCCATGACCGA
GTACAAGCCCACGGTGCGCCTCGCCACCCGCGACGACGTCCCCCGGGCCGTACGCACCCTCGCCGCCGCG
TTCGCCGACTACCCCGCCACGCGCCACACCGTCGACCCGGACCGCCACATCGAGCGGGTCACCGAGCTGC
AAGAACTCTTCCTCACGCGCGTCGGGCTCGACATCGGCAAGGTGTGGGTCGCGGACGACGGCGCCGCGGT
GGCGGTCTGGACCACGCCGGAGAGCGTCGAAGCGGGGGCGGTGTTCGCCGAGATCGGCCCGCGCATGGCC
GAGTTGAGCGGTTCCCGGCTGGCCGCGCAGCAACAGATGGAAGGCCTCCTGGCGCCGCACCGGCCCAAGG
AGCCCGCGTGGTTCCTGGCCACCGTCGGCGTCTCGCCCGACCACCAGGGCAAGGGTCTGGGCAGCGCCGT
CGTGCTCCCCGGAGTGGAGGCGGCCGAGCGCGCCGGGGTGCCCGCCTTCCTGGAGACCTCCGCGCCCCGC
AACCTCCCCTTCTACGAGCGGCTCGGCTTCACCGTCACCGCCGACGTCGAGTGCCCGAAGGACCGCGCGA
CCTGGTGCATGACCCGCAAGCCCGGTGCCTGATAATAGGCGGCCGCTCGAGACCTAGAAAAACATGGAGC
AATCACAAGTAGCAATACAGCAGCTACCAATGCTGATTGTGCCTGGCTAGAAGCACAAGAGGAGGAGGAG
GTGGGTTTTCCAGTCACACCTCAGGTACCTTTAAGACCAATGACTTACAAGGCAGCTGTAGATCTTAGCC
ACTTTTTAAAAGAAAAGGGGGGACTGGAAGGGCTAATTCACTCCCAACGAAGACAAGATCTGCTTTTTGC
TTGTACTGGGTCTCTCTGGTTAGACCAGATCTGAGCCTGGGAGCTCTCTGGCTAACTAGGGAACCCACTG
CTTAAGCCTCAATAAAGCTTGCCTTGAGTGCTTCAAGTAGTGTGTGCCCGTCTGTTGTGTGACTCTGGTA
ACTAGAGATCCCTCAGACCCTTTTAGTCAGTGTGGAAAATCTCTAGCAGTAGTAGTTCATGTCATCTTAT
TATTCAGTATTTATAACTTGCAAAGAAATGAATATCAGAGAGTGAGAGGCCTTGACATTATAATAGATTT
AGCAGGAATTGAACTAGGAGTGGAGCACACAGGCAAAGTTCTAGAGCTCGCTGATCAGCCTCGACTGTGC
CTTCTAGTTGCCAGCCATCTGTTGTTTGCCCCTCCCCCGTGCCTTCCTTGACCCTGGAAGGTGCCACTCC
CACTGTCCTTTCCTAATAAAATGAGGAAATTGCATCGCATTGTCTGAGTAGGTGTCATTCTATTCTGGGG
GGTGGGGTGGGGCAGGACAGCAAGGGGGAGGATTGGGAAGACAATAGCAGGCATGCTGGGGATGCGGTGG
GCTCTATGGCTTCTGAGGCGGAAAGAACCAGCTGGGGGCGCGCCCCTCGAGGCCGCCATGGTCATAGCTG
TTTGACGTCAGGTGGCACTTTTCGGGGAAATGTGCGCGGAACCCCTATTTGTTTATTTTTCTAAATACAT
TCAAATATGTATCCGCTCATGAGACAATAACCCTGATAAATGCTTCAATAATATTGAAAAAGGAAGAGTA
TGAGTATTCAACATTTCCGTGTCGCCCTTATTCCCTTTTTTGCGGCATTTTGCCTTCCTGTTTTTGCTCA
CCCAGAAACGCTGGTGAAAGTAAAAGATGCTGAAGATCAGTTGGGTGCACGAGTGGGTTACATCGAACTG
GATCTCAACAGCGGTAAGATCCTTGAGAGTTTTCGCCCCGAAGAACGTTTTCCAATGATGAGCACTTTTA
AAGTTCTGCTATGTGGCGCGGTATTATCCCGTATTGACGCCGGGCAAGAGCAACTCGGTCGCCGCATACA
CTATTCTCAGAATGACTTGGTTGAGTACTCACCAGTCACAGAAAAGCATCTTACGGATGGCATGACAGTA
AGAGAATTATGCAGTGCTGCCATAACCATGAGTGATAACACTGCGGCCAACTTACTTCTGACAACGATCG
GAGGACCGAAGGAGCTAACCGCTTTTTTGCACAACATGGGGGATCATGTAACTCGCCTTGATCGTTGGGA
ACCGGAGCTGAATGAAGCCATACCAAACGACGAGCGTGACACCACGATGCCTGTAGCAATGGCAACAACG
TTGCGCAAACTATTAACTGGCGAACTACTTACTCTAGCTTCCCGGCAACAATTAATAGACTGGATGGAGG
CGGATAAAGTTGCAGGACCACTTCTGCGCTCGGCCCTTCCGGCTGGCTGGTTTATTGCTGATAAATCTGG
AGCCGGTGAGCGTGGGTCTCGCGGTATCATTGCAGCACTGGGGCCAGATGGTAAGCCCTCCCGTATCGTA
GTTATCTACACGACGGGGAGTCAGGCAACTATGGATGAACGAAATAGACAGATCGCTGAGATAGGTGCCT
CACTGATTAAGCATTGGTAACTGTCAGACCAAGTTTACTCATATATACTTTAGATTGATTTAAAACTTCA
TTTTTAATTTAAAAGGATCTAGGTGAAGATCCTTTTTGATAATCTCATGACCAAAATCCCTTAACGTGAG
TTTTCGTTCCACTGAGCGTCAGACCCCGTAGAAAAGATCAAAGGATCTTCTTGAGATCCTTTTTTTCTGC
GCGTAATCTGCTGCTTGCAAACAAAAAAACCACCGCTACCAGCGGTGGTTTGTTTGCCGGATCAAGAGCT
ACCAACTCTTTTTCCGAAGGTAACTGGCTTCAGCAGAGCGCAGATACCAAATACTGTCCTTCTAGTGTAG
CCGTAGTTAGGCCACCACTTCAAGAACTCTGTAGCACCGCCTACATACCTCGCTCTGCTAATCCTGTTAC
CAGTGGCTGCTGCCAGTGGCGATAAGTCGTGTCTTACCGGGTTGGACTCAAGACGATAGTTACCGGATAA
GGCGCAGCGGTCGGGCTGAACGGGGGGTTCGTGCACACAGCCCAGCTTGGAGCGAACGACCTACACCGAA
CTGAGATACCTACAGCGTGAGCATTGAGAAAGCGCCACGCTTCCCGAAGGGAGAAAGGCGGACAGGTATC
CGGTAAGCGGCAGGGTCGGAACAGGAGAGCGCACGAGGGAGCTTCCAGGGGGAAACGCCTGGTATCTTTA
TAGTCCTGTCGGGTTTCGCCACCTCTGACTTGAGCGTCGATTTTTGTGATGCTCGTCAGGGGGGCGGAGC
CTATGGAAAAACGCCAGCAACGCGGCCTTTTTACGGTTCCTGGCCTTTTGC
Features (pLannotate 1.2.2; 20 found; start..end, strand, type, name):
    116..445     +  CDS            nef (fragment): NEF_HV1BR - Experimental evidence at protein level: Swiss-Prot protein existence level 1. Extracellular Nef protein targets CD4(+) T-lymphocytes for apoptosis by interacting with CXCR4 surface receptors (PubMed:14990729). From Human immunodeficiency virus type 1 group M subtype B (isolate BRU/LAI) (HIV-1).
    493..750     +  LTR            5' LTR (truncated): truncated 5' long terminal repeat (LTR) from HIV-1
    797..922     +  misc_feature   HIV-1 Ψ: packaging signal of human immunodeficiency virus type 1
    906..1269    +  CDS            HIV-1 gag (fragment): gag protein from human immunodeficiency virus 1; gag
   1415..1648    +  misc_feature   RRE: The Rev response element (RRE) of HIV-1 allows for Rev-dependent mRNA export from the nucleus to the cytoplasm.
   2025..2125    +  CDS            Rev (fragment): human immunodeficiency virus 1 (HIV-1) Rev protein; rev; enhances nuclear export of unspliced and incompletely spliced viral mRNAs
   2164..2281    +  misc_feature   cPPT/CTS: central polypurine tract and central termination sequence of HIV-1
   2337..2403    +  CDS            small t antigen (fragment): SV40 (simian virus 40) small t antigen
   2410..3588    +  promoter       EF-1α promoter: strong constitutive promoter for human elongation factor EF-1α
   3606..3632    +  CDS            3xHA (fragment): three tandem HA epitope tags
   3633..5069    +  CDS            GATA2: GATA2_HUMAN - Experimental evidence at protein level: Swiss-Prot protein existence level 1. Transcriptional activator which regulates endothelin-1 gene expression in endothelial cells. Binds to the consensus sequence 5'- AGATAG-3'. From Homo sapiens (Human).
   5238..5700    +  misc_feature   IRES: internal ribosome entry site (IRES) of the encephalomyocarditis virus (EMCV)
   5733..6332    +  CDS            PuroR: puromycin N-acetyltransferase; pac from Streptomyces; confers resistance to puromycin
   6339..6533    +  CDS            nef (fragment): NEF_HV1Z2 - Experimental evidence at protein level: Swiss-Prot protein existence level 1. Extracellular Nef protein targets CD4(+) T-lymphocytes for apoptosis by interacting with CXCR4 surface receptors. From Human immunodeficiency virus type 1 group M subtype D (isolate Z2/CDC-Z34) (HIV-1).
   6535..6768    +  LTR            3' LTR (ΔU3): self-inactivating 3' long terminal repeat (LTR) from HIV-1
   6925..7149    +  polyA_signal   bGH poly(A) signal: bovine growth hormone polyadenylation signal
   7153..7174    +  promoter       SV40 promoter (fragment): SV40 enhancer and early promoter
   7245..7349    +  promoter       AmpR promoter: bla
   7350..8210    +  CDS            AmpR: β-lactamase; bla; confers resistance to ampicillin, carbenicillin, and related antibiotics
   8381..8969    +  rep_origin     ori: high-copy-number ColE1/pMB1/pBR322/pUC origin of replication
