[The description below was written by a language model from this plasmid's Addgene catalogue record and pLannotate feature annotations shown in this document.]
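Description:
pSIN4-EF1a-GATA2-IRES-Puro is a self-inactivating HIV-1-based lentiviral transfer vector of about 9 kb, built on the pSIN4-EF1alpha-IRES-Puro backbone, for constitutive expression of human GATA2 in mammalian cells. In bacteria it is maintained through a high-copy ColE1/pUC-type origin and selected with ampicillin via the β-lactamase gene. The viral portion contains a truncated 5' LTR, the Ψ packaging signal with an adjoining gag fragment, the Rev response element for Rev-dependent nuclear export of the genomic RNA, and the cPPT/CTS element that aids nuclear import of the reverse-transcribed genome. The 3' LTR carries the ΔU3 deletion, which is copied to both ends of the provirus on integration and silences LTR-driven transcription, so expression depends on the internal promoter. A bGH polyadenylation signal lies downstream of the 3' LTR. Short annotated fragments of nef, rev and SV40 sequences appear to be residual viral or backbone remnants rather than functional genes.

The payload is a bicistronic cassette driven by the strong constitutive human EF-1α promoter. The GATA2 coding sequence, cloned between EcoRI and MluI sites, carries an N-terminal HA epitope; the short annotated match to an HA element is consistent with a single tag rather than a triple repeat. An EMCV IRES downstream allows cap-independent translation of puromycin N-acetyltransferase from the same transcript, so puromycin-resistant transduced cells should also express the transcription factor. The record describes it simply as a lentiviral vector for GATA2, and the associated work concerns inducing haematoendothelial programmes in human pluripotent stem cells using transcriptional regulators.
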