Addgene plasmid #61063: pSIN4-EF1a-GATA2-IRES-Puro
Purpose: lentiviral vector for GATA2
Depositing lab: Igor Slukvin. Depositing organization: University of Wisconsin, Madison. Publication: Direct induction of haematoendothelial programs in human pluripotent stem cells by transcriptional regulators. Elcheva I, Brok-Volchanskaya V, Kumar A, Liu P, Lee JH, Tong L, Vodyanik M, Swanson S, Stewart R, Kyba M, Yakubov E, Cooke J, Thomson JA, Slukvin I. Nat Commun. 2014 Jul 14;5:4372. doi: 10.1038/ncomms5372. PubMed 25019369.
Backbone
  Vector backbone: pSIN4-EF1alpha-IRES-Puro
  Backbone size w/o insert (bp): 7500
  Vector type: Lentiviral
  Selectable markers: Puromycin
Growth in bacteria
  Bacterial resistance: Ampicillin, 100 μg/mL
  Growth temperature: 37°C
  Growth strain: Stbl3
  Copy number: Unknown
Gene/Insert
  Gene/Insert name: GATA2
  Species: H. sapiens (human)
  Entrez Gene: GATA2 (a.k.a. DCML, IMD21, MONOMAC, NFE1B)
  Promoter: EF1alpha
  Tag / fusion protein: HA (N terminal on insert)
  Cloning method: Restriction Enzyme; 5′ cloning site EcoRI (not destroyed); 3′ cloning site MluI (not destroyed)
  Sequencing primers: 5′ EF1a-Fwd; 3′ pSIN-R: CAAACGCACACCGGCCTTATT
Terms and licenses: Academic/Nonprofit Terms; Industry Terms: Not Available to Industry
How to cite: pSIN4-EF1a-GATA2-IRES-Puro was a gift from Igor Slukvin (Addgene plasmid # 61063 ; http://n2t.net/addgene:61063 ; RRID:Addgene_61063)
