>Addgene plasmid #61063 | pSIN4-EF1a-GATA2-IRES-Puro | addgene partial sequence | sequence record 100747 | EF1a-F 5'-TCAAGCCTCAGACAGTGGTTC-3'
GTGTCGTGAGGATTCGCCACCATGTACCCATACGATGTTCCAGATTACGCTGAGGTGGCGCCGGAGCAGC
CGCGCTGGATGGCGCACCCGGCCGTGCTGAATGCGCAGCACCCCGACTCACACCACCCGGGCCTGGCGCA
CAACTACATGGAACCCGCGCAGCTGCTGCCTCCAGACGAGGTGGACGTCTTCTTCAATCACCTCGACTCG
CAGGGCAACCCCTACTATGCCAACCCCGCTCACGCGCGGGCGCGCGTCTCCTACAGCCCCGCGCACGCCC
GCCTGACCGGAGGCCAGATGTGCCGCCCACACTTGTTGCACAGCCCGGGTTTGCCCTGGCTGGACGGGGG
CAAAGCAGCCCTCTCTGCCGCTGCGGCCCACCACCACAACCCCTGGACCGTGAGCCCCTTCTCCAAGACG
CCACTGCACCCCTCAGCTGCTGGAGGCCCTGGAGGCCCACTCTCTGTGTACCCAG
