>Addgene plasmid #61063 | pSIN4-EF1a-GATA2-IRES-Puro | addgene partial sequence | sequence record 100748 | puro-variant-R 5'-gtgggcttgtactcggtcat-3'
GCTTATCATCGTGTTTTTCAAAGGAAAACCACGTCCCCGTGGTTCGGGGGGCCTAGACGTTTTTTTAACC
TCGACTAAACACATGTAAAGCATGTGCACCGAGGCCCCAGATCAGATCCCATACAATGGGGTACCTTCTG
GGCATCCTTCAGCCCCTTGTTGAATACGCTTGAGGAGAGCCATTTGACTCTTTCCACAACTATCCAACTC
ACAACGTGGCACTGGGGTTGTGCCGCCTTTGCAGGTGTATCTTATACACGTGGCTTTTGGCCGCAGAGGC
ACCTGTCGCCAGGTGGGGGGTTCCGCTGCCTGCAAAGGGTCGCTACAGACGTTGTTTGTCTTCAAGAAGC
TTCCAGAGGAACTGCTTCCTTCACGACATTCAACAGACCTTGCATTCCTTTGGCGAG
